>Addgene plasmid #89644 | Lenti-sgCdkn2a/Cre | addgene full sequence | sequence record 182305 | Addgene NGS Result
GTCGACGGATCGGGAGATCTCCCGATCCCCTATGGTGCACTCTCAGTACAATCTGCTCTGATGCCGCATA
GTTAAGCCAGTATCTGCTCCCTGCTTGTGTGTTGGAGGTCGCTGAGTAGTGCGCGAGCAAAATTTAAGCT
ACAACAAGGCAAGGCTTGACCGACAATTGCATGAAGAATCTGCTTAGGGTTAGGCGTTTTGCGCTGCTTC
GCGATGTACGGGCCAGATATACGCGTTGACATTGATTATTGACTAGTTATTAATAGTAATCAATTACGGG
GTCATTAGTTCATAGCCCATATATGGAGTTCCGCGTTACATAACTTACGGTAAATGGCCCGCCTGGCTGA
CCGCCCAACGACCCCCGCCCATTGACGTCAATAATGACGTATGTTCCCATAGTAACGCCAATAGGGACTT
TCCATTGACGTCAATGGGTGGAGTATTTACGGTAAACTGCCCACTTGGCAGTACATCAAGTGTATCATAT
GCCAAGTACGCCCCCTATTGACGTCAATGACGGTAAATGGCCCGCCTGGCATTATGCCCAGTACATGACC
TTATGGGACTTTCCTACTTGGCAGTACATCTACGTATTAGTCATCGCTATTACCATGGTGATGCGGTTTT
GGCAGTACATCAATGGGCGTGGATAGCGGTTTGACTCACGGGGATTTCCAAGTCTCCACCCCATTGACGT
CAATGGGAGTTTGTTTTGGCACCAAAATCAACGGGACTTTCCAAAATGTCGTAACAACTCCGCCCCATTG
ACGCAAATGGGCGGTAGGCGTGTACGGTGGGAGGTCTATATAAGCAGCGCGTTTTGCCTGTACTGGGTCT
CTCTGGTTAGACCAGATCTGAGCCTGGGAGCTCTCTGGCTAACTAGGGAACCCACTGCTTAAGCCTCAAT
AAAGCTTGCCTTGAGTGCTTCAAGTAGTGTGTGCCCGTCTGTTGTGTGACTCTGGTAACTAGAGATCCCT
CAGACCCTTTTAGTCAGTGTGGAAAATCTCTAGCAGTGGCGCCCGAACAGGGACTTGAAAGCGAAAGGGA
AACCAGAGGAGCTCTCTCGACGCAGGACTCGGCTTGCTGAAGCGCGCACGGCAAGAGGCGAGGGGCGGCG
ACTGGTGAGTACGCCAAAAATTTTGACTAGCGGAGGCTAGAAGGAGAGAGATGGGTGCGAGAGCGTCAGT
ATTAAGCGGGGGAGAATTAGATCGCGATGGGAAAAAATTCGGTTAAGGCCAGGGGGAAAGAAAAAATATA
AATTAAAACATATAGTATGGGCAAGCAGGGAGCTAGAACGATTCGCAGTTAATCCTGGCCTGTTAGAAAC
ATCAGAAGGCTGTAGACAAATACTGGGACAGCTACAACCATCCCTTCAGACAGGATCAGAAGAACTTAGA
TCATTATATAATACAGTAGCAACCCTCTATTGTGTGCATCAAAGGATAGAGATAAAAGACACCAAGGAAG
CTTTAGACAAGATAGAGGAAGAGCAAAACAAAAGTAAGACCACCGCACAGCAAGCGGCCGGCCGCTGATC
TTCAGACCTGGAGGAGGAGATATGAGGGACAATTGGAGAAGTGAATTATATAAATATAAAGTAGTAAAAA
TTGAACCATTAGGAGTAGCACCCACCAAGGCAAAGAGAAGAGTGGTGCAGAGAGAAAAAAGAGCAGTGGG
AATAGGAGCTTTGTTCCTTGGGTTCTTGGGAGCAGCAGGAAGCACTATGGGCGCAGCGTCAATGACGCTG
ACGGTACAGGCCAGACAATTATTGTCTGGTATAGTGCAGCAGCAGAACAATTTGCTGAGGGCTATTGAGG
CGCAACAGCATCTGTTGCAACTCACAGTCTGGGGCATCAAGCAGCTCCAGGCAAGAATCCTGGCTGTGGA
AAGATACCTAAAGGATCAACAGCTCCTGGGGATTTGGGGTTGCTCTGGAAAACTCATTTGCACCACTGCT
GTGCCTTGGAATGCTAGTTGGAGTAATAAATCTCTGGAACAGATTTGGAATCACACGACCTGGATGGAGT
GGGACAGAGAAATTAACAATTACACAAGCTTAATACACTCCTTAATTGAAGAATCGCAAAACCAGCAAGA
AAAGAATGAACAAGAATTATTGGAATTAGATAAATGGGCAAGTTTGTGGAATTGGTTTAACATAACAAAT
TGGCTGTGGTATATAAAATTATTCATAATGATAGTAGGAGGCTTGGTAGGTTTAAGAATAGTTTTTGCTG
TACTTTCTATAGTGAATAGAGTTAGGCAGGGATATTCACCATTATCGTTTCAGACCCACCTCCCAACCCC
GAGGGGACCCGACAGGCCCGAAGGAATAGAAGAAGAAGGTGGAGAGAGAGACAGAGACAGATCCATTCGA
TTAGTGAACGGATCGGCACTGCGTGCGCCAATTCTGCAGACAAATGGCAGTATTCATCCACAATTTTAAA
AGAAAAGGGGGGATTGGGGGGTACAGTGCAGGGGAAAGAATAGTAGACATAATAGCAACAGACATACAAA
CTAAAGAATTACAAAAACAAATTACAAAAATTCAAAATTTTCGGGTTTATTACAGGGACAGCAGAGATCC
AGTTTGGTTAGTACCGGGCCCGCTCTAGCCCTGCAGGAACTGTTTAAACTGTGAGGGCCTATTTCCCATG
ATTCCTTCATATTTGCATATACGATACAAGGCTGTTAGAGAGATAATTGGAATTAATTTGACTGTAAACA
CAAAGATATTAGTACAAAATACGTGACGTAGAAAGTAATAATTTCTTGGGTAGTTTGCAGTTTTAAAATT
ATGTTTTAAAATGGACTATCATATGCTTACCGTAACTTGAAAGTATTTCGATTTCTTGGCTTTATATATC
TTGTGGAAAGGACCAAACACCGCGCTGCGTCGTGCACCGGGGTTTTAGAGCTAGAAATAGCAAGTTAAAA
TAAGGCTAGTCCGTTATCAACTTGAAAAAGTGGCACCGAGTCGGTGCTTTTTTGTTTGGCGCGCCTATGG
CTTAATTAACATGGCGGCCGCATTCTACCGGGTAGGGGAGGCGCTTTTCCCAAGGCAGTCTGGAGCATGC
GCTTTAGCAGCCCCGCTGGGCACTTGGCGCTACACAAGTGGCCTCTGGCCTCGCACACATTCCACATCCA
CCGGTAGGCGCCAACCGGCTCCGTTCTTTGGTGGCCCCTTCGCGCCACCTTCTACTCCTCCCCTAGTCAG
GAAGTTCCCCCCCGCCCCGCAGCTCGCGTCGTGCAGGACGTGACAAATGGAAGTAGCACGTCTCACTAGT
CTCGTGCAGATGGACAGCACCGCTGAGCAATGGAAGCGGGTAGGCCTTTGGGGCAGCGGCCAATAGCAGC
TTTGCTCCTTCGCTTTCTGGGCTCAGAGGCTGGGAAGGGGTGGGTCCGGGGGCGGGCTCAGGGGCGGGCT
CAGGGGCGGGGCGGGCGCCCGAAGGTCCTCCGGAGGCCCGGCATTCTGCACGCTTCAAAAGCGCACGTCT
GCCGCGCTGTTCTCCTCTTCCTCATCTCCGGGACCCGGGATGCCCAAGAAGAAGAGGAAGGTGTCCAATT
TACTGACCGTACACCAAAATTTGCCTGCATTACCGGTCGATGCAACGAGTGATGAGGTTCGCAAGAACCT
GATGGACATGTTCAGGGATCGCCAGGCGTTTTCTGAGCATACCTGGAAAATGCTTCTGTCCGTTTGCCGG
TCGTGGGCGGCATGGTGCAAGTTGAATAACCGGAAATGGTTTCCCGCAGAACCTGAAGATGTTCGCGATT
ATCTTCTATATCTTCAGGCGCGCGGTCTGGCAGTAAAAACTATCCAGCAACATTTGGGCCAGCTAAACAT
GCTTCATCGTCGGTCCGGGCTGCCACGACCAAGTGACAGCAATGCTGTTTCACTGGTTATGCGGCGGATC
CGAAAAGAAAACGTTGATGCCGGTGAACGTGCAAAACAGGCTCTAGCGTTCGAACGCACTGATTTCGACC
AGGTTCGTTCACTCATGGAAAATAGCGATCGCTGCCAGGATATACGTAATCTGGCATTTCTGGGGATTGC
TTATAACACCCTGTTACGTATAGCCGAAATTGCCAGGATCAGGGTTAAAGATATCTCACGTACTGACGGT
GGGAGAATGTTAATCCATATTGGCAGAACGAAAACGCTGGTTAGCACCGCAGGTGTAGAGAAGGCACTTA
GCCTGGGGGTAACTAAACTGGTCGAGCGATGGATTTCCGTCTCTGGTGTAGCTGATGATCCGAATAACTA
CCTGTTTTGCCGGGTCAGAAAAAATGGTGTTGCCGCGCCATCTGCCACCAGCCAGCTATCAACTCGCGCC
CTGGAAGGGATTTTTGAAGCAACTCATCGATTGATTTACGGCGCTAAGGATGACTCTGGTCAGAGATACC
TGGCCTGGTCTGGACACAGTGCCCGTGTCGGAGCCGCGCGAGATATGGCCCGCGCTGGAGTTTCAATACC
GGAGATCATGCAAGCTGGTGGCTGGACCAATGTAAATATTGTCATGAACTATATCCGTAACCTGGATAGT
GAAACAGGGGCAATGGTGCGCCTGCTGGAAGATGGCGATTAGCCATGTTTAAGGGTTCCGGTTCCACTAG
GTACAATTCGATATCAAGCTTATCGATAATCAACCTCTGGATTACAAAATTTGTGAAAGATTGACTGGTA
TTCTTAACTATGTTGCTCCTTTTACGCTATGTGGATACGCTGCTTTAATGCCTTTGTATCATGCTATTGC
TTCCCGTATGGCTTTCATTTTCTCCTCCTTGTATAAATCCTGGTTGCTGTCTCTTTATGAGGAGTTGTGG
CCCGTTGTCAGGCAACGTGGCGTGGTGTGCACTGTGTTTGCTGACGCAACCCCCACTGGTTGGGGCATTG
CCACCACCTGTCAGCTCCTTTCCGGGACTTTCGCTTTCCCCCTCCCTATTGCCACGGCGGAACTCATCGC
CGCCTGCCTTGCCCGCTGCTGGACAGGGGCTCGGCTGTTGGGCACTGACAATTCCGTGGTGTTGTCGGGG
AAATCATCGTCCTTTCCTTGGCTGCTCGCCTGTGTTGCCACCTGGATTCTGCGCGGGACGTCCTTCTGCT
ACGTCCCTTCGGCCCTCAATCCAGCGGACCTTCCTTCCCGCGGCCTGCTGCCGGCTCTGCGGCCTCTTCC
GCGTCTTCGCCTTCGCCCTCAGACGAGTCGGATCTCCCTTTGGGCCGCCTCCCCGCATCGATACCGTCGA
CCTCGATCGAGACCTAGAAAAACATGGAGCAATCACAAGTAGCAATACAGCAGCTACCAATGCTGATTGT
GCCTGGCTAGAAGCACAAGAGGAGGAGGAGGTGGGTTTTCCAGTCACACCTCAGGTACCTTTAAGACCAA
TGACTTACAAGGCAGCTGTAGATCTTAGCCACTTTTTAAAAGAAAAGGGGGGACTGGAAGGGCTAATTCA
CTCCCAACGAAGACAAGATATCCTTGATCTGTGGATCTACCACACACAAGGCTACTTCCCTGATTGGCAG
AACTACACACCAGGGCCAGGGATCAGATATCCACTGACCTTTGGATGGTGCTACAAGCTAGTACCAGTTG
AGCAAGAGAAGGTAGAAGAAGCCAATGAAGGAGAGAACACCCGCTTGTTACACCCTGTGAGCCTGCATGG
GATGGATGACCCGGAGAGAGAAGTATTAGAGTGGAGGTTTGACAGCCGCCTAGCATTTCATCACATGGCC
CGAGAGCTGCATCCGGACTGTACTGGGTCTCTCTGGTTAGACCAGATCTGAGCCTGGGAGCTCTCTGGCT
AACTAGGGAACCCACTGCTTAAGCCTCAATAAAGCTTGCCTTGAGTGCTTCAAGTAGTGTGTGCCCGTCT
GTTGTGTGACTCTGGTAACTAGAGATCCCTCAGACCCTTTTAGTCAGTGTGGAAAATCTCTAGCAGCATG
TGAGCAAAAGGCCAGCAAAAGGCCAGGAACCGTAAAAAGGCCGCGTTGCTGGCGTTTTTCCATAGGCTCC
GCCCCCCTGACGAGCATCACAAAAATCGACGCTCAAGTCAGAGGTGGCGAAACCCGACAGGACTATAAAG
ATACCAGGCGTTTCCCCCTGGAAGCTCCCTCGTGCGCTCTCCTGTTCCGACCCTGCCGCTTACCGGATAC
CTGTCCGCCTTTCTCCCTTCGGGAAGCGTGGCGCTTTCTCATAGCTCACGCTGTAGGTATCTCAGTTCGG
TGTAGGTCGTTCGCTCCAAGCTGGGCTGTGTGCACGAACCCCCCGTTCAGCCCGACCGCTGCGCCTTATC
CGGTAACTATCGTCTTGAGTCCAACCCGGTAAGACACGACTTATCGCCACTGGCAGCAGCCACTGGTAAC
AGGATTAGCAGAGCGAGGTATGTAGGCGGTGCTACAGAGTTCTTGAAGTGGTGGCCTAACTACGGCTACA
CTAGAAGAACAGTATTTGGTATCTGCGCTCTGCTGAAGCCAGTTACCTTCGGAAAAAGAGTTGGTAGCTC
TTGATCCGGCAAACAAACCACCGCTGGTAGCGGTGGTTTTTTTGTTTGCAAGCAGCAGATTACGCGCAGA
AAAAAAGGATCTCAAGAAGATCCTTTGATCTTTTCTACGGGGTCTGACGCTCAGTGGAACGAAAACTCAC
GTTAAGGGATTTTGGTCATGAGATTATCAAAAAGGATCTTCACCTAGATCCTTTTAAATTAAAAATGAAG
TTTTAAATCAATCTAAAGTATATATGAGTAAACTTGGTCTGACAGTTACCAATGCTTAATCAGTGAGGCA
CCTATCTCAGCGATCTGTCTATTTCGTTCATCCATAGTTGCCTGACTCCCCGTCGTGTAGATAACTACGA
TACGGGAGGGCTTACCATCTGGCCCCAGTGCTGCAATGATACCGCGAGACCCACGCTCACCGGCTCCAGA
TTTATCAGCAATAAACCAGCCAGCCGGAAGGGCCGAGCGCAGAAGTGGTCCTGCAACTTTATCCGCCTCC
ATCCAGTCTATTAATTGTTGCCGGGAAGCTAGAGTAAGTAGTTCGCCAGTTAATAGTTTGCGCAACGTTG
TTGCCATTGCTACAGGCATCGTGGTGTCACGCTCGTCGTTTGGTATGGCTTCATTCAGCTCCGGTTCCCA
ACGATCAAGGCGAGTTACATGATCCCCCATGTTGTGCAAAAAAGCGGTTAGCTCCTTCGGTCCTCCGATC
GTTGTCAGAAGTAAGTTGGCCGCAGTGTTATCACTCATGGTTATGGCAGCACTGCATAATTCTCTTACTG
TCATGCCATCCGTAAGATGCTTTTCTGTGACTGGTGAGTACTCAACCAAGTCATTCTGAGAATAGTGTAT
GCGGCGACCGAGTTGCTCTTGCCCGGCGTCAATACGGGATAATACCGCGCCACATAGCAGAACTTTAAAA
GTGCTCATCATTGGAAAACGTTCTTCGGGGCGAAAACTCTCAAGGATCTTACCGCTGTTGAGATCCAGTT
CGATGTAACCCACTCGTGCACCCAACTGATCTTCAGCATCTTTTACTTTCACCAGCGTTTCTGGGTGAGC
AAAAACAGGAAGGCAAAATGCCGCAAAAAAGGGAATAAGGGCGACACGGAAATGTTGAATACTCATACTC
TTCCTTTTTCAATATTATTGAAGCATTTATCAGGGTTATTGTCTCATGAGCGGATACATATTTGAATGTA
TTTAGAAAAATAAACAAATAGGGGTTCCGCGCACATTTCCCCGAAAAGTGCCACCTGAC
Features (pLannotate 1.2.2; 21 found; start..end, strand, type, name):
     31..83      -  misc_feature   bom (fragment): basis of mobility region from pBR322
    238..617     +  enhancer       CMV enhancer: human cytomegalovirus immediate early enhancer
    618..817     +  promoter       CMV promoter: human cytomegalovirus (CMV) immediate early promoter
    835..1015    +  LTR            5' LTR (truncated): truncated 5' long terminal repeat (LTR) from HIV-1
   1062..1187    +  misc_feature   HIV-1 Ψ: packaging signal of human immunodeficiency virus type 1
   1171..1509    +  CDS            HIV-1 gag (fragment): gag protein from human immunodeficiency virus 1; gag
   1684..1917    +  misc_feature   RRE: The Rev response element (RRE) of HIV-1 allows for Rev-dependent mRNA export from the nucleus to the cytoplasm.
   2294..2394    +  CDS            Rev (fragment): human immunodeficiency virus 1 (HIV-1) Rev protein; rev; enhances nuclear export of unspliced and incompletely spliced viral mRNAs
   2444..2561    +  misc_feature   cPPT/CTS: central polypurine tract and central termination sequence of HIV-1
   2643..2883    +  promoter       U6 promoter: RNA polymerase III promoter for human U6 snRNA
   2912..2987    +  misc_RNA       gRNA scaffold: guide RNA scaffold for the Streptococcus pyogenes CRISPR/Cas9 system
   3040..3532    +  promoter       PGK promoter: mouse phosphoglycerate kinase 1 promoter
   3562..4592    +  CDS            Cre (fragment): site-specific recombinase Cre is a site-specific recombinase from bacteriophage P1. Recombination occurs at loxP sequences.
   4625..4648    +  misc_feature   MCS (fragment): pBluescript multiple cloning site
   4648..5236    +  misc_feature   WPRE: woodchuck hepatitis virus posttranscriptional regulatory element
   5237..5256    +  misc_feature   MCS (fragment): pBluescript multiple cloning site
   5258..5758    +  CDS            nef (fragment): NEF_HV1LA - Experimental evidence at protein level: Swiss-Prot protein existence level 1. Extracellular Nef protein targets CD4(+) T-lymphocytes for apoptosis by interacting with CXCR4 surface receptors. From Human immunodeficiency virus type 1 group M subtype B (isolate Lai) (HIV-1).
   5765..5945    +  LTR            5' LTR (truncated): truncated 5' long terminal repeat (LTR) from HIV-1
   6007..6595    -  rep_origin     ori: high-copy-number ColE1/pMB1/pBR322/pUC origin of replication
   6766..7626    -  CDS            AmpR: β-lactamase; bla; confers resistance to ampicillin, carbenicillin, and related antibiotics
   7627..7731    -  promoter       AmpR promoter: bla
