[The description below was written by a language model from this plasmid's Addgene catalogue record and pLannotate feature annotations shown in this document.]
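Description:
Lenti-sgCdkn2a/Cre is an HIV-1-derived lentiviral transfer plasmid built on the pLL3.3 backbone. It delivers both a CRISPR guide RNA against mouse Cdkn2a (the Ink4a/Arf locus encoding p16 and p19ARF) and Cre recombinase from a single integrating provirus. It is propagated in E. coli through a high-copy ColE1/pUC-type origin with ampicillin selection from the bla gene and its native promoter. The sequenced record is about 7.8 kb.

The viral portion begins with a CMV enhancer/promoter fused to a truncated 5' LTR, which drives genomic RNA transcription in packaging cells. This is followed by the Ψ packaging signal with an adjoining gag fragment, the Rev response element for Rev-dependent nuclear export, and the cPPT/CTS, which aids nuclear import of the reverse-transcribed genome. The payload has two independent expression units. A human U6 RNA polymerase III promoter transcribes the Cdkn2a spacer joined to the S. pyogenes Cas9 guide scaffold, and a mouse PGK promoter drives Cre. A WPRE downstream enhances transcript expression, and a nef fragment and a truncated LTR close the viral cassette. No Cas9 gene, mammalian selection marker or fluorescent reporter is annotated, so Cas9 must be supplied by the recipient cells or animal.

This arrangement suits hosts carrying Cre-dependent alleles. In such hosts, Cre from the transduced vector would recombine loxP-flanked elements while the guide directs Cas9 to disrupt Cdkn2a in the same cells. The associated publication concerns quantitative, multiplexed analysis of tumor suppressor gene function in vivo, which is consistent with use of the vector for tumor modeling in mice.
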