Addgene plasmid #89644: Lenti-sgCdkn2a/Cre
Purpose: Expresses a Cdkn2a-targeting gRNA and Cre-recombinase
Depositing lab: Monte Winslow. Depositing organization: Stanford University. Publication: A quantitative and multiplexed approach to uncover the fitness landscape of tumor suppression in vivo. Rogers ZN, McFarland CD, Winters IP, Naranjo S, Chuang CH, Petrov D, Winslow MM. Nat Methods. 2017 May 22. doi: 10.1038/nmeth.4297. PubMed 28530655.
Backbone
  Vector backbone: pLL3.3
  Backbone size w/o insert (bp): 7741
  Vector type: Mammalian Expression, Lentiviral, Cre/Lox
Growth in bacteria
  Bacterial resistance: Ampicillin, 100 μg/mL
  Growth temperature: 37°C
  Growth strain: NEB Stable
  Copy number: High Copy
Gene/Insert
  Gene/Insert name: gRNA targeting Cdkn2a
  gRNA/shRNA sequence: GCGCTGCGTCGTGCACCGGG
  Species: M. musculus (mouse)
  Entrez Gene: Cdkn2a (a.k.a. ARF-INK4a, Arf, INK4a-ARF, Ink4a/Arf, MTS1, Pctr1, p16, p16(INK4a), p16INK4a, p19<ARF>, p19ARF)
Terms and licenses: Academic/Nonprofit Terms; Industry Terms: Not Available to Industry
Depositor comments: Annotated sequence at https://benchling.com/s/seq-OM7fqimqeUQOZa46yYg6 To view Winslow Lab vector sequences on Benchling, please visit https://benchling.com/winslowlab/f_/rgXCLH0mq9-winslow-lab-public-vectors-and-sequences/?sort=name
How to cite: Lenti-sgCdkn2a/Cre was a gift from Monte Winslow (Addgene plasmid # 89644 ; http://n2t.net/addgene:89644 ; RRID:Addgene_89644)
